>Addgene plasmid #13465 | GST-E6AP C833A | addgene partial sequence | sequence record 19885 | 13465 with pGEX3'
GCGCGAGGCAGATCGTCAGTCAGTCACGATGCGGCCGCGTTTTACAGCATGCCAAATCCTTTGGCATACG
TGATGGCCTTCAACAATCTCTCTTTAAGTTTTTCTTTGCTTGAGTATTCCGGAAGTAAAACCACATTAAA
GGCAGTATGAGATGTAGGTAACCTTTCTGTGTCTGGGCCATTTTTGGCTATAATCATCTTTAATTTTCCT
AGTCCTCCCACAGGTGCTCTGTCTGTGCCCGTTGTAAACTGCAAGAAGAGTCTTTTCTGTTCATCTGTAA
ATGAATGAACGATTTCCCAGAACTCCCTAATCAGAACAGAGTCCCTGGTATAGCCACCGTCATATTCTGT
AGTTTCTTCTAGTGCTTGGAAATCTAGATTCCGGCTTCCACATATAAGCAATTCAATTTCTTCTGGTCTG
AATAAGTACTTTAAGGGAGATTCATTTGTCACCATATGAAAACCTCTCCGAAAAGCCTTGAACTGTTTTT
CTACTGATTTATTGAGAATGTAGTCAGAATAAAGATTGACAAATTCCTTCCTGTTTTCATTTGTAATTGG
AATTTTATCACCATTTTCCTTTAGATCATACATCATTGGGTTACCAAAAAGATCTGTCTGTGATATCTGG
AAAGTGATCATCATGTCATCTTCCACATTCCCTTCATACTCCAATAAATCTTTTAAACTCTGATATAGAA
CTGGGTGAGAGTCTCCCAAGTCACGAAAAGTTCCTTTTTTCCCCATAGCTTCCTGTAGACAACCATGGGA
AATGTACATCCAG
