[The description below was written by a language model from this plasmid's Addgene catalogue record.]
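Description:
GST-E6AP C833A is a bacterial expression plasmid built on the pGEX-2T backbone (about 4.9 kb without insert) for producing a catalytically inactive form of human E6-AP, the HECT-domain ubiquitin ligase encoded by UBE3A, as a glutathione S-transferase fusion. It is maintained as a high-copy plasmid in E. coli under ampicillin selection. No feature table accompanies the record, so the promoter and origin are not explicitly listed. pGEX vectors generally drive GST fusions from an IPTG-inducible tac promoter, with the GST moiety placed upstream of the cloning site and, in the 2T version, separated from it by a thrombin cleavage site.

The insert of roughly 2.5 kb was cloned by restriction digestion between BamHI, which is retained at the 5′ end, and EcoRI, which was destroyed at the 3′ end. It carries the C833A substitution, replacing the active-site cysteine with alanine. In HECT ligases this cysteine forms the thioester intermediate with ubiquitin, so the mutant is expected to be unable to transfer ubiquitin to substrates. The depositor notes two further departures from the reference protein: an additional L837V amino acid change, and the absence of the first 22 residues of isoform 1.

The GST tag allows purification on glutathione resin and use in pull-down experiments. The construct is suited to serving as a ligase-dead control alongside wild-type E6-AP in in vitro ubiquitination or binding assays, although the record does not state a specific application. Part of the plasmid was derived from a construct made in another laboratory.
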