Addgene plasmid #13465: GST-E6AP C833A
Depositing lab: Michael Greenberg. Depositing organization: Boston Children's Hospital.
Backbone
  Vector backbone: pGEX-2T
  Backbone size w/o insert (bp): 4948
  Vector type: Bacterial Expression
Growth in bacteria
  Bacterial resistance: Ampicillin, 100 μg/mL
  Growth temperature: 37°C
  Growth strain: DH5alpha
  Copy number: High Copy
Gene/Insert
  Gene/Insert name: E6-AP
  Species: H. sapiens (human)
  Insert size (bp): 2500
  Mutation: C833A; active site Cys mutated to encode Ala
  Entrez Gene: UBE3A (a.k.a. ANCR, AS, E6-AP, EPVE6AP, HPVE6A, PIX1)
  Tag / fusion protein: GST
  Cloning method: Restriction Enzyme; 5′ cloning site BamHI (not destroyed); 3′ cloning site EcoRI (destroyed during cloning)
  Sequencing primers: 5′ pGEX-5'
Resource information
  A portion of this plasmid was derived from a plasmid made by: Dr. Peter Howley
Terms and licenses: Academic/Nonprofit Terms; Industry Terms: Not Available to Industry
Depositor comments: In addition to C833A, there is also an L837V amino acid change. E6-AP is missing the first 22 amino acids of isoform 1 (protein starts with MEACT NEFCA).
How to cite: GST-E6AP C833A was a gift from Michael Greenberg (Addgene plasmid # 13465 ; http://n2t.net/addgene:13465 ; RRID:Addgene_13465)
